Addgene plasmid #189728: pPpT4- HTA1prom-TIR1 F74G -FLAG
Purpose: Enables expression of OsTIR1(F74G) from the HTA1 promoter, used to implement the AID2 system in Komagataella phaffii (original name pLB220)
Depositing lab: Anita Emmerstorfer-Augustin. Depositing organization: Technische Universitaet Graz. Publication: Applying the auxin-based degron system for the inducible, reversible and complete protein degradation in Komagataella phaffii. Lehmayer L, Bernauer L, Emmerstorfer-Augustin A. iScience. 2022 Aug 6;25(9):104888. doi: 10.1016/j.isci.2022.104888. eCollection 2022 Sep 16. PubMed 36043049.
Backbone
  Vector backbone: pPpT4
  Backbone manufacturer: Näätsaari et al., 2012
  Vector type: Yeast Expression
  Selectable markers: Zeocin
Growth in bacteria
  Bacterial resistance: Bleocin (Zeocin), 50 μg/mL
  Growth temperature: 37°C
  Growth strain: DH5alpha
  Copy number: High Copy
Gene/Insert
  Gene/Insert name: OsTIR1
  Promoter: HTA1
  Tag / fusion protein: FLAG (C terminal on insert)
  Cloning method: Gibson Cloning
  Sequencing primers: 5′ ctttgtctcaggagatccgc
Terms and licenses: Academic/Nonprofit Terms; Industry Terms: Not Available to Industry
How to cite: pPpT4- HTA1prom-TIR1 F74G -FLAG was a gift from Anita Emmerstorfer-Augustin (Addgene plasmid # 189728 ; http://n2t.net/addgene:189728 ; RRID:Addgene_189728)
