[The description below was written by a language model from this plasmid's Addgene catalogue record and pLannotate feature annotations shown in this document.]
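Description:
pPpT4-HTA1prom-TIR1 F74G-FLAG (original name pLB220) is a 5.9 kb yeast expression plasmid built on the pPpT4 backbone for use in Komagataella phaffii (Pichia pastoris). It is propagated in E. coli through a high-copy ColE1/pUC-type origin. Selection in both bacteria and yeast relies on the Streptoalloteichus hindustanus ble gene, which confers resistance to Zeocin. A short lac UV5-like promoter fragment annotated just upstream of ble probably belongs to the bacterial promoter driving the marker. No yeast replication origin is annotated, and the record does not state how the plasmid is maintained in K. phaffii.

The payload is the rice auxin receptor F-box protein OsTIR1 carrying the F74G substitution, with a C-terminal FLAG tag for detection. It is expressed from the HTA1 promoter and terminated by the AOX1 transcription terminator. The automated annotation labels the roughly 1.7 kb coding sequence as Arabidopsis AFB2. This is a homology hit to a related auxin-signalling F-box protein, and the position matches the catalogued OsTIR1 insert. The HTA1 promoter itself and the FLAG tag are not annotated in the feature table, although the unannotated region upstream of the coding sequence is where the promoter would be expected. A short fragment labelled as S. cerevisiae NHA1 is also reported, and its role is not explained by the record.

TIR1 assembles into an SCF E3 ubiquitin ligase that recruits degron-tagged proteins in the presence of auxin, which leads to their proteasomal degradation. In the AID2 version of the auxin-inducible degron system, the F74G variant is paired with a modified auxin analogue. This plasmid supplies that receptor component so that inducible, reversible depletion of target proteins can be implemented in K. phaffii.
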