Features (pLannotate 1.2.2; 6 found; start..end, strand, type, name):
   1688..3412    +  CDS            AFB2: AFB2_ARATH - Also known as LRF2. Experimental evidence at protein level: Swiss-Prot protein existence level 1. Component of SCF(ASK-cullin-F-box) E3 ubiquitin ligase complexes, which may mediate the ubiquitination and subsequent proteasomal degradation of target proteins. Confers sensitivity to the virulent bacterial pathogen P.syringae (By similarity). Auxin receptor that mediates Aux/IAA proteins proteasomal degradation and auxin- regulated transcription. Involved in embryogenesis regulation by auxin. From Arabidopsis thaliana (Mouse-ear cress).
   3448..3694    +  terminator     AOX1 terminator: Pichia pastoris AOX1; transcription terminator for AOX1
   4280..4304    +  promoter       lac UV5 promoter (fragment): E. coli lac promoter with an "up" mutation
   4332..4703    +  CDS            ble: BLE_STRHI - Experimental evidence at protein level: Swiss-Prot protein existence level 1. Binding protein with a strong affinity to the bleomycin family of antibiotics. From Streptoalloteichus hindustanus.
   4959..5177    +  CDS            NHA1 (fragment): NAH1_YEAST - Experimental evidence at protein level: Swiss-Prot protein existence level 1. Sodium export from cell, takes up external protons in exchange for internal sodium ions. From Saccharomyces cerevisiae (strain ATCC 204508 / S288c) (Baker's yeast).
   5230..5818    +  rep_origin     ori: high-copy-number ColE1/pMB1/pBR322/pUC origin of replication
>Addgene plasmid #189728 | pPpT4- HTA1prom-TIR1 F74G -FLAG | addgene full sequence | sequence record 371930 | Addgene NGS Result
TGGCCTTTTGCTCACATGTATTTAAATTGCCAGTGTATGTGCACTTATAGAGGATGTACAAATGGTCAGA
GTTTCCCCAAAGAGCAGATGGAAAAGCAATTAGATTTTCGTTACTGAATCAGGCATTCAAAAAGAAACAA
TAAGTCGCAACAATGATGTTAATCTCGAATATTGAAGTAAATGCTTCCAGCAATAATGTGACAGTTGCTC
GAATCTAGAACGGTATTAACAGAATAGACCGAGACTCTCCTATTTCAGCGTCCTAAACTCTATCTTGGGA
CCAAGGAAGAAAGCTACGCACTTAAGAATAGGACCATGCATACCAAAACAATAGACCTGACCTGATACGC
TATGCACTGCAAATCGAAGAAAAAAGCAATTCATTCGGAACAAAACGTCAGAGCGGGTTTTCTAATAGAA
TTTGCGTAATATATAAACCTAAATACCATAATTGAGGTGTTTCTTTTCTCTGATAAAAGTACAACGAAGT
GCTCTTGTCATACCGCAACAAAGATGTTGAACACTTCGTATCAGTTTCCCAAAGATGTTGCAAGATACGA
CGTGGCAGATGCTGTCAATGAGCAACTTCAAGCTACCTTTTTGAATTCAAAGGTTCAACATGAGCCCGGT
TCAAGATATCAACACCAAGAGGGAATCAACTCATCACCAGAGAGAAAAAATTCAGTCTTTTCATCTGCTG
ATATATCTACCACATCGTCACCTACTTCTCCGAAGTCTAAAGCCAATTCTCAATTTGCTAGAGACTCTGT
CGACAGTTCTATCTACCCGAGGAAACCGATACATAGGAGATCTAATACAGAGGTATCATCCAATGATTCC
GAAAAAGATTTCAGTTTGGACTCCCTTTTTAAAGCACAGTATCGGGATACAAAGCTGAAACCCTCCCCAT
TTCAAGCTTCTAGTGGTAGGAATTCTGTACCGGTTTACAGAAGGACGACTCTTGATGCGCCAACCACAGT
GACAATAGACATAGAGGAAATGACAAAAGGATTATGCGAGGATGCTGCTGGAGACGATTCAAAGTTTAGT
TTAGAAAGGTCCTCCATTTATGCTGATAGAATACTAGATACCCGTGAACTTTGTCTCAGGAGATCCGCAT
CAGACGAAGGATGTTCCGACCTGCAAATAATCGAAGAAGAGACCCCTAGGCCGTACGACAGTCAGTTAGT
AGATATTTATACCATTCTGCGAGAAGGTCCCCTGCAGGGAGGACTCTCGTTTCCTATGATACCTTATGGA
ATGGGACAGTACGCGCTAATTTGTCTCGTTCTGGATAGACTGCTCTGTTTTTCGTTACATACGAGTGGGA
AGTGCGAACTTTTGTACCAGAGTGCGAAAAAAGTGGTGGCAATCCTGACGTTTGTACCAAGCGCGACGGC
ACATTATTGGTCAGTTTGTGCATTTTAGTTTTTCTTGAAAACATCTCGAAACATAACAACTAGGACACCA
ATTCTACAGTGAAAACCATTCAGTGGAATGTGAACCCACATAAATCTTGCAGCAATAATACAACAATTTA
TGGCTCCTGCATTCTGATTGGCTGAGCGTTTATTGCCATCGTGACTGTCCAATTTAGGACACACCCTTTC
CTCAGAATATATAAACTGGTGATAATTCCTTCGTTCTGAGTTCCATCTCATACTCAAACTATATTAAAAC
TACAACAATGACTTATTTTCCTGAAGAAGTTGTAGAACACATATTTTCCTTTTTACCTGCTCAAAGAGAT
AGAAACACCGTCTCCTTGGTCTGTAAGGTTTGGTACGAAATCGAAAGATTGTCTAGAAGAGGTGTTTTTG
TTGGTAATTGTTACGCAGTTAGAGCTGGTAGAGTTGCTGCAAGATTCCCAAACGTTAGAGCATTGACTGT
TAAAGGTAAACCTCATGGTGCTGATTTCAATTTGGTTCCACCTGATTGGGGTGGTTATGCTGGTCCATGG
ATTGAAGCTGCAGCTAGAGGTTGTCACGGTTTGGAAGAATTGAGAATGAAGAGAATGGTTGTTTCTGATG
AATCATTGGAATTGTTAGCAAGATCTTTTCCTAGATTCAGAGCTTTGGTTTTGATCTCATGTGAAGGTTT
TTCCACCGATGGTTTAGCAGCTGTTGCTTCACATTGTAAGTTGTTGAGAGAATTGGATTTGCAAGAAAAC
GAAGTTGAAGATAGAGGTCCAAGATGGTTATCTTGTTTTCCTGATTCCTGTACAAGTTTGGTTTCTTTGA
ACTTCGCATGTATCAAGGGTGAAGTTAACGCTGGTAGTTTGGAAAGATTAGTTTCTAGATCACCAAATTT
GAGATCTTTGAGATTGAACAGATCCGTTAGTGTTGATACCTTGGCAAAGATCTTGTTGAGAACTCCTAAT
TTGGAAGATTTGGGTACTGGTAACTTGACAGATGATTTCCAAACAGAATCATACTTCAAGTTGACCTCCG
CTTTGGAAAAGTGTAAGATGTTGAGATCTTTGTCAGGTTTTTGGGATGCAAGTCCAGTTTGTTTGTCTTT
TATATATCCTTTGTGTGCTCAATTGACTGGTTTGAATTTGTCTTACGCACCAACTTTGGATGCTAGTGAT
TTGACAAAGATGATCTCTAGATGTGTTAAGTTGCAAAGATTGTGGGTTTTGGATTGTATCTCAGATAAAG
GTTTGCAAGTTGTTGCTTCTTCTTGTAAGGATTTGCAAGAATTGAGAGTTTTTCCAAGTGATTTCTATGT
TGCAGGTTACTCTGCTGTTACAGAAGAAGGTTTAGTTGCAGTTTCATTGGGTTGTCCTAAGTTGAACTCC
TTGTTGTACTTCTGTCATCAAATGACCAACGCAGCTTTGGTTACTGTTGCTAAAAATTGTCCAAACTTCA
CTAGATTCAGATTGTGTATCTTGGAACCAGGTAAACCTGATGTTGTTACATCACAACCTTTAGATGAAGG
TTTTGGTGCAATCGTTAGAGAGTGTAAGGGTTTGCAAAGATTGTCCATCAGTGGTTTGTTGACAGATAAG
GTTTTTATGTACATCGGTAAATACGCTAAGCAATTGGAAATGTTGTCAATCGCATTCGCTGGTGACTCCG
ATAAGGGTATGATGCATGTTATGAACGGTTGTAAGAACTTAAGAAAGTTGGAAATCAGAGATTCTCCATT
TGGTGACGCAGCTTTGTTGGGTAATTTCGCAAGATATGAAACAATGAGATCTTTGTGGATGTCCAGTTGT
AACGTTACCTTGAAAGGTTGTCAAGTTTTAGCTTCAAAGATGCCAATGTTGAACGTTGAAGTTATTAACG
AAAGAGATGGTTCCAATGAAATGGAAGAAAACCATGGTGACTTGCCTAAAGTTGAAAAGTTATACGTCTA
CAGAACAACCGCAGGTGCCAGAGATGATGCTCCTAACTTCGTCAAGATTTTAGATTATAAAGATGACGAT
GACAAGTGAGCGGCCGCTCAAGAGGATGTCAGAATGCCATTTGCCTGAGAGATGCAGGCTTCATTTTTGA
TACTTTTTTATTTGTAACCTATATAGTATAGGATTTTTTTTGTCATTTTGTTTCTTCTCGTACGAGCTTG
CTCCTGATCAGCCTATCTCGCAGCAGATGAATATCTTGTGGTAGGGGTTTGGGAAAATCATTCGAGTTTG
ATGTTTTTCTTGGTATTTCCCACTCCTCTTCAGAGTACAGAAGATTAAGTGAGACCTTCGTTTGTGCGGA
TCCTTCAGTAATGTCTTGTTTCTTTTGTTGCAGTGGTGAGCCATTTTGACTTCGTGAAAGTTTCTTTAGA
ATAGTTGTTTCCAGAGGCCAAACATTCCACCCGTAGTAAAGTGCAAGCGTAGGAAGACCAAGACTGGCAT
AAATCAGGTATAAGTGTCGAGCACTGGCAGGTGATCTTCTGAAAGTTTCTACTAGCAGATAAGATCCAGT
AGTCATGCATATGGCAACAATGTACCGTGTGGATCTAAGAACGCGTCCTACTAACCTTCGCATTCGTTGG
TCCAGTTTGTTGTTATCGATCAACGTGACAAGGTTGTCGATTCCGCGTAAGCATGCATACCCAAGGACGC
CTGTTGCAATTCCAAGTGAGCCAGTTCCAACAATCTTTGTAATATTAGAGCACTTCATTGTGTTGCGCTT
GAAAGTAAAATGCGAACAAATTAAGAGATAATCTCGAAACCGCGACTTCAAACGCCAATATGATGTGCGG
CACACAATAAGCGTTCATATCCGCTGGGTGACTTTCTCGCTTTAAAAAATTATCCGAAAAAATTTTCTAG
AGTGTTGTTACTTTATACTTCCGGCTCGTATAATACGACAAGGTGTAAGGAGGACTAAACCATGGCTAAA
CTCACCTCTGCTGTTCCAGTCCTGACTGCTCGTGATGTTGCTGGTGCTGTTGAGTTCTGGACTGATAGAC
TCGGTTTCTCCCGTGACTTCGTAGAGGACGACTTTGCCGGTGTTGTACGTGACGACGTTACCCTGTTCAT
CTCCGCAGTTCAGGACCAGGTTGTGCCAGACAACACTCTGGCATGGGTATGGGTTCGTGGTCTGGACGAA
CTGTACGCTGAGTGGTCTGAGGTCGTGTCTACCAACTTCCGTGATGCATCTGGTCCAGCTATGACCGAGA
TCGGTGAACAGCCCTGGGGTCGTGAGTTTGCACTGCGTGATCCAGCTGGTAACTGCGTGCATTTCGTCGC
AGAAGAGCAGGACTAACAATTGACACCTTACGATTATTTAGAGAGTATTTATTAGTTTTATTGTATGTAT
ACGGATGTTTTATTATCTATTTATGCCCTTATATTCTGTAACTATCCAAAAGTCCTATCTTATCAAGCCA
GCAATCTATGTCCGCGAACGTCAACTAAAAATAAGCTTTTTATGCTCTTCTCTCTTTTTTTCCCTTCGGT
ATAATTATACCTTGCATCCACAGATTCTCCTGCCAAATTTTGCATAATCCTTTACAACATGGCTATATGG
GAGCACTTAGCGCCCTCCAAAACCCATATTGCCTACGCATGTATAGGTGTTTTTTCCACAATATTTTCTC
TGTGCTCTCTTTTTATTAAAGAGAAGCTCTATATCGGAGAAGCTTCTGTGGCCGTTATATTCGGCCTTAT
CGTGGGACCACATTGCCTGAATTGGTTTGCCCCGGAAGATTGGGGAAACTTGGATCTGATTACCTTAGCT
GCAGGTACCACTGAGCGTCAGACCCCGTAGAAAAGATCAAAGGATCTTCTTGAGATCCTTTTTTTCTGCG
CGTAATCTGCTGCTTGCAAACAAAAAAACCACCGCTACCAGCGGTGGTTTGTTTGCCGGATCAAGAGCTA
CCAACTCTTTTTCCGAAGGTAACTGGCTTCAGCAGAGCGCAGATACCAAATACTGTTCTTCTAGTGTAGC
CGTAGTTAGGCCACCACTTCAAGAACTCTGTAGCACCGCCTACATACCTCGCTCTGCTAATCCTGTTACC
AGTGGCTGCTGCCAGTGGCGATAAGTCGTGTCTTACCGGGTTGGACTCAAGACGATAGTTACCGGATAAG
GCGCAGCGGTCGGGCTGAACGGGGGGTTCGTGCACACAGCCCAGCTTGGAGCGAACGACCTACACCGAAC
TGAGATACCTACAGCGTGAGCTATGAGAAAGCGCCACGCTTCCCGAAGGGAGAAAGGCGGACAGGTATCC
GGTAAGCGGCAGGGTCGGAACAGGAGAGCGCACGAGGGAGCTTCCAGGGGGAAACGCCTGGTATCTTTAT
AGTCCTGTCGGGTTTCGCCACCTCTGACTTGAGCGTCGATTTTTGTGATGCTCGTCAGGGGGGCGGAGCC
TATGGAAAAACGCCAGCAACGCGGCCTTTTTACGGTTCCTGGCCTTTTGC
